Addgene plasmid #1347: pCMV-P35
Depositing lab: Li-Huei Tsai. Depositing organization: Harvard Medical School.
Backbone
  Vector backbone: pCMV
  Backbone size w/o insert (bp): 6550
  Vector type: Mammalian Expression
Growth in bacteria
  Bacterial resistance: Ampicillin, 100 μg/mL
  Growth temperature: 37°C
  Growth strain: DH5alpha
  Copy number: High Copy
Gene/Insert
  Gene/Insert name: P35 (alt name: cdk5)
  Species: H. sapiens (human)
  Insert size (bp): 955
  Entrez Gene: CDK5R1 (a.k.a. CDK5P35, CDK5R, NCK5A, p23, p25, p35, p35nck5a)
  Cloning method: Restriction Enzyme; 5′ cloning site BamHI (not destroyed); 3′ cloning site BamHI (not destroyed)
  Sequencing primers: 5′ CMV-F
Terms and licenses: Academic/Nonprofit Terms; Industry Terms: Not Available to Industry
How to cite: pCMV-P35 was a gift from Li-Huei Tsai (Addgene plasmid # 1347 ; http://n2t.net/addgene:1347 ; RRID:Addgene_1347)
