[The description below was written by a language model from this plasmid's Addgene catalogue record and pLannotate feature annotations shown in this document.]
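Description:
pCMV-P35 is a mammalian expression plasmid built on a pCMV backbone that carries the human CDK5R1 coding sequence, which encodes p35, the neuron-specific activator of the kinase CDK5. The catalogue lists "cdk5" as an alternative insert name, but both the Entrez link and the annotated sequence identify the insert as the activator subunit rather than the kinase itself. The insert of roughly 955 bp was cloned into a BamHI site that is preserved on both sides. No epitope tag or reporter is annotated, so the protein appears to be expressed untagged. The sequenced plasmid is about 7.4 kb, consistent with the stated backbone and insert sizes.

Transcription is driven by the human cytomegalovirus immediate-early enhancer and promoter. A rabbit β-globin intron follows, which typically improves mRNA processing and expression, then the CDK5R1 open reading frame. Downstream lie a short residual β-globin coding fragment and the rabbit β-globin polyadenylation signal. A separate cassette places the neomycin phosphotransferase gene between the HSV thymidine kinase promoter and its poly(A) signal. This should allow G418 selection of stably transfected mammalian cells, although the catalogue entry does not list a mammalian marker. The adjacent ble and Tn5 transposase fragments are leftovers from the Tn5 source of that gene.

In bacteria the plasmid replicates from a high-copy ColE1/pUC-type origin and is selected with ampicillin through β-lactamase. Scattered lacI, lac promoter/operator, lacZα, bom and rop fragments are cloning-vector remnants with no evident function here. The record does not state a specific purpose, but the design suits transient or stable overexpression of p35 in cultured mammalian cells, for example to activate CDK5 and study its signalling.
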