Features (pLannotate 1.2.2; 22 found; start..end, strand, type, name):
      2..94      +  CDS            lacI (fragment): lac repressor; lacI; The lac repressor binds to the lac operator to inhibit transcription in E. coli. This inhibition can be relieved by adding lactose or isopropyl-β-D-thiogalactopyranoside (IPTG).
    107..128     +  protein_bind   CAP binding site: CAP binding activates transcription in the presence of cAMP. E. coli catabolite activator protein
    143..173     +  promoter       lac promoter: promoter for the E. coli lac operon
    181..197     +  protein_bind   lac operator: The lac repressor binds to the lac operator to inhibit transcription in E. coli. This inhibition can be relieved by adding lactose or isopropyl-β-D-thiogalactopyranoside (IPTG). lac repressor encoded by lacI
    579..634     -  polyA_signal   β-globin poly(A) signal: rabbit β-globin polyadenylation signal (Gil and Proudfoot, 1987)
    705..782     -  CDS            HBB (fragment): HBB_PONPY - Experimental evidence at transcript level: Swiss-Prot protein existence level 2. Involved in oxygen transport from the lung to the various peripheral tissues. From Pongo pygmaeus (Bornean orangutan).
    798..1718    -  CDS            CDK5R1: CD5R1_HUMAN - Also known as CDK5R, NCK5A. Experimental evidence at protein level: Swiss-Prot protein existence level 1. p35 is a neuron specific activator of CDK5. The complex p35/CDK5 is required for neurite outgrowth and cortical lamination. Involved in dendritic spine morphogenesis by mediating the EFNA1-EPHA4 signaling. Activator of TPKII. The complex p35/CDK5 participates in the regulation of the circadian clock by modulating the function of CLOCK protein: phosphorylates CLOCK at 'Thr-451' and 'Thr-461' and regulates the transcriptional activity of the CLOCK-ARNTL/BMAL1 heterodimer in ass
   1785..2357    -  intron         β-globin intron: intron from rabbit β-globin gene
   2469..2672    -  promoter       CMV promoter: human cytomegalovirus (CMV) immediate early promoter
   2673..3052    -  enhancer       CMV enhancer: human cytomegalovirus immediate early enhancer
   3238..3254    +  polyA_signal   bGH poly(A) signal (fragment): bovine growth hormone polyadenylation signal
   3345..3392    -  polyA_signal   HSV TK poly(A) signal: herpes simplex virus thymidine kinase polyadenylation signal (Cole and Stacy, 1985)
   3454..3609    -  CDS            ble (fragment): BLE_KLEPN - Experimental evidence at protein level: Swiss-Prot protein existence level 1. Binding protein with a strong affinity to the bleomycin family of antibiotics. Binds to CL990; an antimitotic-antibiotic compound. From Klebsiella pneumoniae.
   3633..4424    -  CDS            neo: KKA2_KLEPN - Also known as kan, nptII. Experimental evidence at protein level: Swiss-Prot protein existence level 1. Resistance to kanamycin, neomycin, paromomycin, ribostamycin, butirosin and gentamicin B. From Klebsiella pneumoniae.
   4481..4626    -  promoter       HSV TK promoter: herpes simplex virus thymidine kinase promoter
   4709..5032    -  CDS            tnpA (fragment): TN5P_ECOLX - Also known as tnp. Experimental evidence at protein level: Swiss-Prot protein existence level 1. Mediates transposition of transposon Tn5 by a 'cut and paste' mechanism. First, the monomeric transposase binds the 19 bp inverted DNA repeats flanking the transposon. Then, dimerization of the DNA- bound transposase creates a synaptic DNA complex. After nicking of the first DNA strand, excision of the transposon proceeds through a series of intermediates. The transposase then mediates the insertion of the transposon at a new site by strand transfer. The activity of the wild- type tran
   5036..5190    +  CDS            lacZα (fragment): LacZα fragment of β-galactosidase; lacZ fragment
   5196..5295    -  misc_feature   bom (fragment): basis of mobility region from pBR322
   5397..5432    -  CDS            rop (fragment): Rop protein, which maintains plasmids at low copy number; rop
   5527..5631    +  promoter       AmpR promoter: bla
   5632..6492    +  CDS            AmpR: β-lactamase; bla; confers resistance to ampicillin, carbenicillin, and related antibiotics
   6663..7251    +  rep_origin     ori: high-copy-number ColE1/pMB1/pBR322/pUC origin of replication
>Addgene plasmid #1347 | pCMV-P35 | addgene full sequence | sequence record 127179 | Addgene NGS Result
AGCGCCCAATACGCAAACCGCCTCTCCCCGCGCGTTGGCCGATTCATTAATGCAGCTGGCACGACAGGTT
TCCCGACTGGAAAGCGGGCAGTGAGCGCAACGCAATTAATGTGAGTTAGCTCACTCATTAGGCACCCCAG
GCTTTACACTTTATGCTTCCGGCTCGTATGTTGTGTGGAATTGTGAGCGGATAACAATTTCACACAGGAA
ACAGCTATGACATGATTACGAATTGCGGCCGATCCGTCGAGGGATCTCCATAAGAGAAGAGGGACAGCTA
TGACTGGGAGTAGTCAGGAGAGGAGGAAAAATCTGGCTAGTAAAACATGTAAGGAAAATTTTAGGGATGT
TAAAGAAAAAAATAACACAAAACAAAATATAAAAAAAATCTAACCTCAAGTCAAGGCTTTTCTATGGAAT
AAGGAATGGACAGCAGGGGGCTGTTTCATATACTGATGACCTCTTTATAGCCAACCTTTGTTCATGGCAG
CCAGCATATGGGCATATGTTGCCAAACTCTAAACCAAATACTCATTCTGATGTTTTAAATGATTTGCCCT
CCCATATGTCCTTCCGAGTGAGAGACACAAAAAATTCCAACACACTATTGCAATGAAAATAAATTTCCTT
TATTAGCCAGAAGTCAGATGCTCAAGGGGCTTCATGATGTCCCCATAATTTTTGGCAGAGGGAAAAAGAT
CTCAGTGGTATTTGTGAGCCAGGGCATTGGCCACACCAGCCACCACCTTCTGATAGGCAGCCTGCACCTG
AGGAGTGAATTCCTCGACGGATCCTCACCGATCCAGGCCTAGGAGGAGCCGCTTCTTGTCCTCCTGGCCG
CTCTCGTTCTTCAGGTCGGAGAAGACCTGTGTGAAGTAGTGTGGGTCGGCATTTATCTGCAGCATCTTTG
AGCTCATGAGGTTGATGACAGAGAGGCAACGGTCCCAAAAGGCCTCCTTGCAGCTCTCCACCAGGAAGGG
CTTGAGCGGGTAGGAGATCTCGTTGCCCATGTAGGAGTAGGAGAGGTACAGGCATGTCAGCAGGACGGCC
TGGAGCTCGTGATCCGAGCCCACCTCGGAGGAGATAACATCCCTGCAGAGCATGTAGAGGAAGACCACGT
TGGCCGGCGTGATGAAGCCCTGGTCCTGCCAGCCCTGCAGAAGCAGCGAGCGGTCCACGCTGCGCAGCCA
GAGCACGGGGTCCGTGGGGGACAGGTGCTTCAGGCGGTAGCACCGGCGGCAGAGAAACTCACCCAGGCAG
CGAAGCAGCTCACTGGTGGACGCCTGGACGATGACCCGTTTGGGCGTCCCTGCGGAGGTGACGGCAGGGT
GAGGGGCTTTCTTGACTGAGGAGGAGCCCCCGGTCTGGGAACCCGAGAGCTGGCTGGCCGGGGGTGCAGG
CGGCTGGGCCGGTGGGGGCTGGGCGAATGTGGACAGGTTGGCGCACGACAGCGACTTCTTCAGGTTCTCA
TTGTTGAGGTGCGTGATGTTGTTCTGGTAGCTGCTGTTAGGCTGCACCTTCTTGGAGTTCTTCTTCTTGG
CCGACACGGCCACGATTCTCTTCCAAGGCAGCACGGAGATGATGGAGTGGCGCTTCAGGTTCTTGTCCTT
GGCGTTCTTGCTGTTCTGTACGGCCGTATAGTGGCCCACGGTGGCCGCGCCATCCTCAAACAGCGTGGCC
TTCCGGTAGCTGGGAGACAGGGACAGCACCGTGCCCATGGATCCGTCGAGGAATTCTTTGCCAAAATGAT
GAGACAGCACAACAACCAGCACGTTGCCCAGGAGCTGTAGGAAAGAGAAGAAGGCATGAACATGGTTAGC
AGAGGGGCCCGGTTTGGACTCAGAGTATTTTATCCTCATCTCAAACAGTGTATATCATTGTAACCATAAA
GAGAAAGGCAGGATGATGACCAGGGTGTAGTTGTTTCTACCAATAAGAATATTTCCACGCCAGCCAGAAT
TTATATGCAGAAATATTCTACCTTATCATTTAATTATAACAATTGTTCTCTAAAACTGTGCTGAAGTACA
ATATAATATACCCTGATTGCCTTGAAAAAAAAGTGATTAGAGAAAGTACTTACAATCTGACAAATAAACA
AAAGTGAATTTAAAAATTCGTTACAAATGCAAGCTAAAGTTTAACGAAAAAGTTACAGAAAATGAAAAGA
AAATAAGAGGAGACAATGGTTGTCAACAGAGTAGAAAGTGAAAGAAACAAAATTATCATGAGGGTCCATG
GTGATACAAGGGACATCTTCCCATTCTAAACAACACCCTGAAAACTTTGCCCCCTCCATATAACATGAAT
TTTACAATAGCGAAAAAGAAAGAACAATCAAGGGTCCCCAAACTCACCCTGAAGTTCTCAGGATCGGTCG
ACCGGAGGCTGGATCGGTCCCGGTGTCTTCTATGGAGGTCAAAACAGCGTGGATGGCGTCTCCAGGCGAT
CTGACGGTTCACTAAACGAGCTCTGCTTATATAGACCTCCCACCGTACACGCCTACCGCCCATTTGCGTC
AATGGGGCGGAGTTGTTACGACATTTTGGAAAGTCCCGTTGATTTTGGTGCCAAAACAAACTCCCATTGA
CGTCAATGGGGTGGAGACTTGGAAATCCCCGTGAGTCAAACCGCTATCCACGCCCATTGATGTACTGCCA
AAACCGCATCACCATGGTAATAGCGATGACTAATACGTAGATGTACTGCCAAGTAGGAAAGTCCCATAAG
GTCATGTACTGGGCATAATGCCAGGCGGGCCATTTACCGTCATTGACGTCAATAGGGGGCGTACTTGGCA
TATGATACACTTGATGTACTGCCAAGTGGGCAGTTTACCGTAAATACTCCACCCATTGACGTCAATGGAA
AGTCCCTATTGGCGTTACTATGGGAACATACGTCATTATTGACGTCAATGGGCGGGGGTCGTTGGGCGGT
CAGCCAGGCGGGCCATTTACCGTAAGTTATGTAACGCGGAACTCCATATATGGGCTATGAACTAATGACC
CCGTAATTGATTACTATTAATAACTAGTCAATAATCAATGTCAACATGGCGGTAATGTTGGACATGAGCC
AATATAAATGTACATATTATGATATGGATACAACGTATGCAATGGGCCAAGCTCTCTAGAGGGCCGCGAT
CCGCCGTCCCTAACCCACGGGGCCCGTGGCTATGGCAGGGCTTGCCGCCCCGACGTTGGCTGCGAGCCCT
GGGCCTTCACCCGAACTTGGGGGGTGGGGTGGGGAAAAGGAAGAAACGCGGGCGTATTGGCCCCAATGGG
GTCTCGGTGGGGTATCGACAGAGTGCCAGCCCTGGGACCGAACCCCGCGTTTATGAACAAACGACCCAAC
ACCGTGCGTTTTATTCTGTCTTTTTATTGCCGTCATAGCGCGGGTTCCTTCCGGTATTGTCTCCTTCCGT
GTTTCAGTTAGCCTCCCCCATCTCCCGGGGTGGGCGAAGAACTCCAGCATGAGATCCCCGCGCTGGAGGA
TCATCCAGCCGGCGTCCCGGAAAACGATTCCGAAGCCCAACCTTTCATAGAAGGCGGCGGTGGAATCGAA
ATCTCGTGATGGCAGGTTGGGCGTCGCTTGGTCGGTCATTTCGAACCCCAGAGTCCCGCTCAGAAGAACT
CGTCAAGAAGGCGATAGAAGGCGATGCGCTGCGAATCGGGAGCGGCGATACCGTAAAGCACGAGGAAGCG
GTCAGCCCATTCGCCGCCAAGCTCTTCAGCAATATCACGGGTAGCCAACGCTATGTCCTGATAGCGGTCC
GCCACACCCAGCCGGCCACAGTCGATGAATCCAGAAAAGCGGCCATTTTCCACCATGATATTCGGCAAGC
AGGCATCGCCATGGGTCACGACGAGATCCTCGCCGTCGGGCATGCGCGCCTTGAGCCTGGCGAACAGTTC
GGCTGGCGCGAGCCCCTGATGCTCTTCGTCCAGATCATCCTGATCGACAAGACCGGCTTCCATCCGAGTA
CGTGCTCGCTCGATGCGATGTTTCGCTTGGTGGTCGAATGGGCAGGTAGCCGGATCAAGCGTATGCAGCC
GCCGCATTGCATCAGCCATGATGGATACTTTCTCGGCAGGAGCAAGGTGAGATGACAGGAGATCCTGCCC
CGGCACTTCGCCCAATAGCAGCCAGTCCCTTCCCGCTTCAGTGACAACGTCGAGCACAGCTGCGCAAGGA
ACGCCCGTCGTGGCCAGCCACGATAGCCGCGCTGCCTCGTCCTGCAGTTCATTCAGGGCACCGGACAGGT
CGGTCTTGACAAAAAGAACCGGGCGCCCCTGCGCTGACAGCCGGAACACGGCGGCATCAGAGCAGCCGAT
TGTCTGTTGTGCCCAGTCATAGCCGAATAGCCTCTCCACCCAAGCGGCCGGAGAACCTGCGTGCAATCCA
TCTTGTTCAATCATGCGAAACGATCCTCATCCTGTCTCTTGATCAGATCTGCGGCACGCTGTTGACGCTG
TTAAGCGGGTCGCTGCAGGGTCGCTCGGTGTTCGAGGCCACACGCGTCACCTTAATATGCGAAGTGGACC
TGGGACCGCGCCGCCCCGACTGCATCTGCGTGTTCGAATTCGCCAATGACAAGACGCTGGGCGGGGTTTG
TGTCATCATAGAACTAAAGACATGCAAATATATTTCTTCCGGGGACACCGCCAGCAAACGCGAGCAACGG
GCCACGGGGATGAAGCAGGATCTTGATCCCCTGCGCCATCAGATCCTTGGCGGCAAGAAAGCCATCCAGT
TTACTTTGCAGGGCTTCCCAACCTTACCAGAGGGCGCCCCAGCTGGCAATTCCGGTTCGCTTGCTGTCCA
TAAAACCGCCCAGTCTAGCTATCGCCATGTAAGCCCACTGCAAGCTACCTGCTTTCTCTTTGCGCTTGCG
TTTTCCCTTGTCCAGATAGCCCAGTAGCTGACATTCATCCGGGGTCAGCACCGTTTCTGCGGACTGGCTT
TCTACGTGTTCCGCTTCCTTTAGCAGCCCTTGCGCCCTGAGTGCTTGCGGCAGCGTGAAGCTTGGCACTG
GCCGTCGTTTTACAACGTCGTGACTGGGAAAACCCTGGCGTTACCCAACTTAATCGCCTTGCAGCACATC
CCCCTTTCGCCAGCTGGCGTAATAGCGAAGAGGCCCGCACCGATCGCCCTTCCCAACAGTTGCGCAGCCT
GAATGGCGAATGGCGCCTGATGCGGTATTTTCTCCTTACGCATCTGTGCGGTATTTCACACCGCATATGG
TGCACTCTCAGTACAATCTGCTCTGATGCCGCATAGTTAAGCCAGCCCCGACACCCGCCAACACCCGCTG
ACGCGCCCTGACGGGCTTGTCTGCTCCCGGCATCCGCTTACAGACAAGCTGTGACCGTCTCCGGGAGCTG
CATGTGTCAGAGGTTTTCACCGTCATCACCGAAACGCGCGAGACGAAAGGGCCTCGTGATACGCCTATTT
TTATAGGTTAATGTCATGATAATAATGGTTTCTTAGACGTCAGGTGGCACTTTTCGGGGAAATGTGCGCG
GAACCCCTATTTGTTTATTTTTCTAAATACATTCAAATATGTATCCGCTCATGAGACAATAACCCTGATA
AATGCTTCAATAATATTGAAAAAGGAAGAGTATGAGTATTCAACATTTCCGTGTCGCCCTTATTCCCTTT
TTTGCGGCATTTTGCCTTCCTGTTTTTGCTCACCCAGAAACGCTGGTGAAAGTAAAAGATGCTGAAGATC
AGTTGGGTGCACGAGTGGGTTACATCGAACTGGATCTCAACAGCGGTAAGATCCTTGAGAGTTTTCGCCC
CGAAGAACGTTTTCCAATGATGAGCACTTTTAAAGTTCTGCTATGTGGCGCGGTATTATCCCGTATTGAC
GCCGGGCAAGAGCAACTCGGTCGCCGCATACACTATTCTCAGAATGACTTGGTTGAGTACTCACCAGTCA
CAGAAAAGCATCTTACGGATGGCATGACAGTAAGAGAATTATGCAGTGCTGCCATAACCATGAGTGATAA
CACTGCGGCCAACTTACTTCTGACAACGATCGGAGGACCGAAGGAGCTAACCGCTTTTTTGCACAACATG
GGGGATCATGTAACTCGCCTTGATCGTTGGGAACCGGAGCTGAATGAAGCCATACCAAACGACGAGCGTG
ACACCACGATGCCTGTAGCAATGGCAACAACGTTGCGCAAACTATTAACTGGCGAACTACTTACTCTAGC
TTCCCGGCAACAATTAATAGACTGGATGGAGGCGGATAAAGTTGCAGGACCACTTCTGCGCTCGGCCCTT
CCGGCTGGCTGGTTTATTGCTGATAAATCTGGAGCCGGTGAGCGTGGGTCTCGCGGTATCATTGCAGCAC
TGGGGCCAGATGGTAAGCCCTCCCGTATCGTAGTTATCTACACGACGGGGAGTCAGGCAACTATGGATGA
ACGAAATAGACAGATCGCTGAGATAGGTGCCTCACTGATTAAGCATTGGTAACTGTCAGACCAAGTTTAC
TCATATATACTTTAGATTGATTTAAAACTTCATTTTTAATTTAAAAGGATCTAGGTGAAGATCCTTTTTG
ATAATCTCATGACCAAAATCCCTTAACGTGAGTTTTCGTTCCACTGAGCGTCAGACCCCGTAGAAAAGAT
CAAAGGATCTTCTTGAGATCCTTTTTTTCTGCGCGTAATCTGCTGCTTGCAAACAAAAAAACCACCGCTA
CCAGCGGTGGTTTGTTTGCCGGATCAAGAGCTACCAACTCTTTTTCCGAAGGTAACTGGCTTCAGCAGAG
CGCAGATACCAAATACTGTTCTTCTAGTGTAGCCGTAGTTAGGCCACCACTTCAAGAACTCTGTAGCACC
GCCTACATACCTCGCTCTGCTAATCCTGTTACCAGTGGCTGCTGCCAGTGGCGATAAGTCGTGTCTTACC
GGGTTGGACTCAAGACGATAGTTACCGGATAAGGCGCAGCGGTCGGGCTGAACGGGGGGTTCGTGCACAC
AGCCCAGCTTGGAGCGAACGACCTACACCGAACTGAGATACCTACAGCGTGAGCTATGAGAAAGCGCCAC
GCTTCCCGAAGGGAGAAAGGCGGACAGGTATCCGGTAAGCGGCAGGGTCGGAACAGGAGAGCGCACGAGG
GAGCTTCCAGGGGGAAACGCCTGGTATCTTTATAGTCCTGTCGGGTTTCGCCACCTCTGACTTGAGCGTC
GATTTTTGTGATGCTCGTCAGGGGGGCGGAGCCTATGGAAAAACGCCAGCAACGCGGCCTTTTTACGGTT
CCTGGCCTTTTGCTGGCCTTTTGCTCACATGTTCTTTCCTGCGTTATCCCCTGATTCTGTGGATAACCGT
ATTACCGCCTTTGAGTGAGCTGATACCGCTCGCCGCAGCCGAACGACCGAGCGCAGCGAGTCAGTGAGCG
AGGAAGCGGAAG
