>Addgene plasmid #1347 | pCMV-P35 | addgene partial sequence | sequence record 51127 | hCdk5-F  5'-ACTCCTACATGGGCAACGAG-3'
GGTGGAGAGCTGCAAGGAGGCCTTTTGGGACCGTTGCCTCTCTGTCATCAACCTCATGAGCTCAAAGATG
CTGCAGATAAATGCCGACCCACACTACTTCACACAGGTCTTCTCCGACCTGAAGAACGAGAGCGGCCAGG
AGGACAAGAAGCGGCTCCTCCTAGGCCTGGATCGGTGAGGATCCGTCGAGGAATTCACTCCTCAGGTGCA
GGCTGCCTATCAGAAGGTGGTGGCTGGTGTGGCCAATGCCCTGGCTCACAAATACCACTGAGATCTTTTT
CCCTCTGCCAAAAATTATGGGGACATCATGAAGCCCCTTGAGCATCTGACTTCTGGCTAATAAAGGAAAT
TTATTTTCATTGCAATAGTGTGTTGGAATTTTTTGTGTCTCTCACTCGGAAGGACATATGGGAGGGCAAA
TCATTTAAAACATCAGAATGAGTATTTGGTTTAGAGTTTGGCAACATATGCCCATATGCTGGCTGCCATG
AACAAAGGTTGGCTATAAAGAGGTCATCAGTATATGAAACAGCCCCCTGCTGTCCATTCCTTATTCCATA
GAAAAGCCTTGACTTGAGGTTAGATTTTTTTTATATTTTGTTTTGTGTTATTTTTTTCTTTAACATCCCT
AAAATTTTCCTTACATGTTTTACTAGCCAGATTTTTCCTCCTCTCCTGACTACTCCCAGTCATAGCTGTC
CCTCTTCTCTTATGGAGATCCCTCGACGGATCGGCCGCAATTCGTAATCATGTCATAGCTGTTTCCTGTG
TGAAATTGTTATCCGCTCACAATTCC
