>Addgene plasmid #1347 | pCMV-P35 | addgene partial sequence | sequence record 51130 | hp35-F 5'-GCCAGCCAGCTCTCGGGTTCCCA-3'
CCCTCACCCTGCCGTCACCTCCGCAGGGACGCCCAAACGGGTCATCGTCCAGGCGTCCACCAGTGAGCTG
CTTCGCTGCCTGGGTGAGTTTCTCTGCCGCCGGTGCTACCGCCTGAAGCACCTGTCCCCCACGGACCCCG
TGCTCTGGCTGCGCAGCGTGGACCGCTCGCTGCTTCTGCAGGGCTGGCAGGACCAGGGCTTCATCACGCC
GGCCAACGTGGTCTTCCTCTACATGCTCTGCAGGGATGTTATCTCCTCCGAGGTGGGCTCGGATCACGAG
CTCCAGGCCGTCCTGCTGACATGCCTGTACCTCTCCTACTCCTACATGGGCAACGAGATCTCCTACCCGC
TCAAGCCCTTCCTGGTGGAGAGCTGCAAGGAGGCCTTTTGGGACCGTTGCCTCTCTGTCATCAACCTCAT
GAGCTCAAAGATGCTGCAGATAAATGCCGACCCACACTACTTCACACAGGTCTTCTCCGACCTGAAGAAC
GAGAGCGGCCAGGAGGACAAGAAGCGGCTCCTCCTAGGCCTGGATCGGTGAGGATCCGTCGAGGAATTCA
CTCCTCAGGTGCAGGCTGCCTATCAGAAGGTGGTGGCTGGTGTGGCCAATGCCCTGGCTCACAAATACCA
CTGAGATCTTTTTCCCTCTGCCAAAAATTATGGGGACATCATGAAGCCCCTTGAGCATCTGACTTCTGGC
TAATAAAGGAAATTTATTTTCATTGCAATAGTGTGTTGGAATTTTTTGTGTCTCTCACTCGGAAGGACAT
ATGGGAGGGCAAATCATTTAAAACATCANAATGAGTATTTGGTTTAGAGTTTGGCAACATATGCCCATAT
GCTGGCTGCCATGAACAAAGGTTGGCTATAAAGAGGTCA
