>Addgene plasmid #1347 | pCMV-P35 | addgene partial sequence | sequence record 51876 | CMV_F
GCGACTCGTTAGTGACCGTCAGATCGCCTGGAGACGCCATCCACGCTGTTTTGACCTCCATAGAAGACAC
CGGGACCGATCCAGCCTCCGGTCGACCGATCCTGAGAACTTCAGGGTGAGTTTGGGGACCCTTGATTGTT
CTTTCTTTTTCGCTATTGTAAAATTCATGTTATATGGAGGGGGCAAAGTTTTCAGGGTGTTGTTTAGAAT
GGGAAGATGTCCCTTGTATCACCATGGACCCTCATGATAATTTTGTTTCTTTCACTTTCTACTCTGTTGA
CAACCATTGTCTCCTCTTATTTTCTTTTCATTTTCTGTAACTTTTTCGTTAAACTTTAGCTTGCATTTGT
AACGAATTTTTAAATTCACTTTTGTTTATTTGTCAGATTGTAAGTACTTTCTCTAATCACTTTTTTTTCA
AGGCAATCAGGGTATATTATATTGTACTTCAGCACAGTTTTAGAGAACAATTGTTATAATTAAATGATAA
GGTAGAATATTTCTGCATATAAATTCTGGCTGGCGTGGAAATATTCTTATTGGTAGAAACAACTACACCC
TGGTCATCATCCTGCCTTTCTCTTTATGGTTACAATGATATACACTGTTTGAGATGAGGATAAAATACTC
TGAGTCCAAACCGGGCCCCTCTGCTAACCATGTTCATGCCTTCTTCTCTTTCCTACAGCTCCTGGGCAAC
GTGCTGGTTGTTGTGCTGTCTCATCATTTTGGCAAAGAATTCCTCGACGGATCCATGGGCACGGTGCTGT
CCCTGCCTCCCAGCTACCGGAAGGCCACGCT
