>Addgene plasmid #1347 | pCMV-P35 | addgene partial sequence | sequence record 53190 | hCDK5R1-R 5'-gctgcaccttcttggagttc-3'
TCTTCCAGGCAGCACGGAGATGATGGAGTGGCGCTTCAGGTTCTTGTCCTTGGCGTTCTTGCTGTTCTGT
ACGGCCGTATAGTGGCCCACGGTGGCCGCGCCATCCTCAAACAGCGTGGCCTTCCGGTAGCTGGGAGACA
GGGACAGCACCGTGCCCATGGATCCGTCGAGGAATTCTTTGCCAAAATGATGAGACAGCACAACAACCAG
CACGTTGCCCAGGAGCTGTAGGAAAGAGAAGAAGGCATGAACATGGTTAGCAGAGGGGCCCGGTTTGGAC
TCAGAGTATTTTATCCTCATCTCAAACAGTGTATATCATTGTAACCATAAAGAGAAAGGCAGGATGATGA
CCAGGGTGTAGTTGTTTCTACCAATAAGAATATTTCCACGCCAGCCAGAATTTATATGCAGAAATATTCT
ACCTTATCATTTAATTATAACAATTGTTCTCTAAAACTGTGCTGAAGTACAATATAATATACCCTGATTG
CCTTGAAAAAAAAGTGATTAGAGAAAGTACTTACAATCTGACAAATAAACAAAAGTGAATTTAAAAATTC
GTTACAAATGCAAGCTAAAGTTTAACGAAAAAGTTACAGAAAATGAAAAGAAAATAAGAGGAGACAATGG
TTGTCAACAGAGTAGAAAGTGAAAGAAACAAAATTATCATGAGGGTCCATGGTGATACAAGGGACATCTT
CCCATTCTAAACAACACCCTGAAAACTTTGCCCCCTCCATATAACATGAATTTTACAATAGCGAAAAAGA
AAGAACAATCAAGGGTCCCCAAACTCACCCTGAAGTTCTCAGGATCGGTCGACCG
